>Addgene plasmid #202510 | pJPT028-40 Angstrom 12TMD de novo_mRFP1_3x FLAG | addgene full sequence | sequence record 398270 | Addgene NGS Result
GACACACCCGCCAGCGGCCGCGCCACCATGACCAAGAAAATCATCATGGTGCTGATCCTGCTGCTGATCA
TTGCTATGCTGCTGCTGGTGTTCCTGCTGATCGCCACCGTGGTTTCCCTGTGGTGGTCCTGGACCGACGA
TGATCCTAGCGCCATTTCTGAAGCCCTGGTGGCCATGAGCCTGATGCTGATTGCTGCCAGCCTGCTGATT
ATCGCCATCAGCAAGCTGCTGAAGTCCAAGAACGGCGGATCCGGCGGCTCCATGGCCTCCTCCGAGGACG
TCATCAAGGAGTTCATGCGCTTCAAGGTGCGCATGGAGGGCTCCGTGAACGGCCACGAGTTCGAGATCGA
GGGCGAGGGCGAGGGCCGCCCCTACGAGGGCACCCAGACCGCCAAGCTGAAGGTGACCAAGGGCGGCCCC
CTGCCCTTCGCCTGGGACATCCTGTCCCCTCAGTTCCAGTACGGCTCCAAGGCCTACGTGAAGCACCCCG
CCGACATCCCCGACTACTTGAAGCTGTCCTTCCCCGAGGGCTTCAAGTGGGAGCGCGTGATGAACTTCGA
GGACGGCGGCGTGGTGACCGTGACCCAGGACTCCTCCCTGCAGGACGGCGAGTTCATCTACAAGGTGAAG
CTGCGCGGCACCAACTTCCCCTCCGACGGCCCCGTAATGCAGAAGAAGACCATGGGCTGGGAGGCCTCCA
CCGAGCGGATGTACCCCGAGGACGGCGCCCTGAAGGGCGAGATCAAGATGAGGCTGAAGCTGAAGGACGG
CGGCCACTACGACGCCGAGGTCAAGACCACCTACATGGCCAAGAAGCCCGTGCAGCTGCCCGGCGCCTAC
AAGACCGACATCAAGCTGGACATCACCTCCCACAACGAGGACTACACCATCGTGGAACAGTACGAGCGCG
CCGAGGGCCGCCACTCCACCGGCGCCTCCGGCTCCGAATTCGATTACAAGGACCACGATGGCGACTATAA
GGATCACGACATCGACTACAAGGACGATGACGACAAGTGAGCTAGCTTGACTGACTGAGATACAGCGTAC
CTTCAGCTCACAGACATGATAAGATACATTGATGAGTTTGGACAAACCACAACTAGAATGCAGTGAAAAA
AATGCTTTATTTGTGAAATTTGTGATGCTATTGCTTTATTTGTAACCATTATAAGCTGCAATAAACAAGT
TAACAACAACAATTGCATTCATTTTATGTTTCAGGTTCAGGGGGAGGTGTGGGAGGTTTTTTAAAGCAAG
TAAAACCTCTACAAATGTGGTATTGGCCCATCTCTATCGGTATCGTAGCATAACCCCTTGGGGCCTCTAA
ACGGGTCTTGAGGGGTTTTTTGTGCCCCTCGGGCCGGATTGCTATCTACCGGCATTGGCGCAGAAAAAAA
TGCCTGATGCGACGCTGCGCGTCTTATACTCCCACATATGCCAGATTCAGCAACGGATACGGCTTCCCCA
ACTTGCCCACTTCCATACGTGTCCTCCTTACCAGAAATTTATCCTTAAGGTCGTCAGCTATCCTGCAGGC
GATCTCTCGATTTCGATCAAGACATTCCTTTAATGGTCTTTTCTGGACACCACTAGGGGTCAGAAGTAGT
TCATCAAACTTTCTTCCCTCCCTAATCTCATTGGTTACCTTGGGCTATCGAAACTTAATTAACCAGTCAA
GTCAGCTACTTGGCGAGATCGACTTGTCTGGGTTTCGACTACGCTCAGAATTGCGTCAGTCAAGTTCGAT
CTGGTCCTTGCTATTGCACCCGTTCTCCGATTACGAGTTTCATTTAAATCATGTGAGCAAAAGGCCAGCA
AAAGGCCAGGAACCGTAAAAAGGCCGCGTTGCTGGCGTTTTTCCATAGGCTCCGCCCCCCTGACGAGCAT
CACAAAAATCGACGCTCAAGTCAGAGGTGGCGAAACCCGACAGGACTATAAAGATACCAGGCGTTTCCCC
CTGGAAGCTCCCTCGTGCGCTCTCCTGTTCCGACCCTGCCGCTTACCGGATACCTGTCCGCCTTTCTCCC
TTCGGGAAGCGTGGCGCTTTCTCATAGCTCACGCTGTAGGTATCTCAGTTCGGTGTAGGTCGTTCGCTCC
AAGCTGGGCTGTGTGCACGAACCCCCCGTTCAGCCCGACCGCTGCGCCTTATCCGGTAACTATCGTCTTG
AGTCCAACCCGGTAAGACACGACTTATCGCCACTGGCAGCAGCCACTGGTAACAGGATTAGCAGAGCGAG
GTATGTAGGCGGTGCTACAGAGTTCTTGAAGTGGTGGCCTAACTACGGCTACACTAGAAGAACAGTATTT
GGTATCTGCGCTCTGCTGAAGCCAGTTACCTTCGGAAAAAGAGTTGGTAGCTCTTGATCCGGCAAACAAA
CCACCGCTGGTAGCGGTGGTTTTTTTGTTTGCAAGCAGCAGATTACGCGCAGAAAAAAAGGATCTCAAGA
AGATCCTTTGATCTTTTCTACGGGGTCTGACGCTCAGTGGAACGAAAACTCACGTTAAGGGATTTTGGTC
ATGAGATTATCAAAAAGGATCTTCACCTAGATCCTTTTAAATTAAAAATGAAGTTTTAAATCAATCTAAA
GTATATATGAGTAAACTTGGTCTGACAGTTACCAATGCTTAATCAGTGAGGCACCTATCTCAGCGATCTG
TCTATTTCGTTCATCCATAGTTGCATTTAAATTTCCGAACTCTCCAAGGCCCTCGTCGGAAAATCTTCAA
ACCTTTCGTCCGATCCATCTTGCAGGCTACCTCTCGAACGAACTATCGCAAGTCTCTTGGCCGGCCTTGC
GCCTTGGCTATTGCTTGGCAGCGCCTATCGCCAGGTATTACTCCAATCCCGAATATCCGAGATCGGGATC
ACCCGAGAGAAGTTCAACCTACATCCTCAATCCCGATCTATCCGAGATCCGAGGAATATCGAAATCGGGG
CGCGCCTGGCCTCCGCGCCGGGTTTTGGCGCCTCCCGCGGGCGCCCCCCTCGTCACGGCGAGCGCTGCCA
CGTCAGACGAAGGGCGCAGGAGCGTCCTGATCCTTCCGCCCGGACGCTCAGGACAGCGGCCCGCTGCTCA
TAAGACTCGGCCTTAGAACCCCAGTATCAGCAGAAGGACATTTTAGGACGGGACTTGGGTGACTCTAGGG
CACTGGTTTTCTTTCCAGAGAGCGGAACAGGCGAGGAAAAGTAGTCCCTTCTCGGCGATTCTGCGGAGGG
ATCTCCGTGGGGCGGTGAACGCCGATGATTATATAAGGACGCGCCGGGTGTGGCACAGCTAGTTCCGTCG
CAGCCGGGATTTGGGTCGCGGTTCTTGTTTGTGGATCGCTGTGATCGTCACTTGGTGAGTAGCGGGCTGC
TGGGCTGGCCGGGGCTTTCGTGGCCGCCGGGCCGCTCGGTGGGACGGAAGCGTGTGGAGAGACCGCCAAG
GGCTGTAGTCTGGGTCCGCGAGCAAGGTTGCCCTGAACTGGGGGTTGGGGGGAGCGCAGCAAAATGGCGG
CTGTTCCCGAGTCTTGAATGGAAGACGCTTGTGAGGCGGGCTGTGAGGTCGTTGAAACAAGGTGGGGGGC
ATGGTGGGCGGCAAGAACCCAAGGTCTTGAGCCCTTCGCTAATGCGGGAAAGCTCTTATTCGGGTGAGAT
GGGCTGGGCACCATCTGGGGACCCTGACGTGAAGTTTGTCACTGACTGGAGAACTCGGTTTGTCGTCTGT
TGCGGGGGCGGCAGTTATGGCGGTGCCGTTGGGCAGTGCACCCGTACCTTTGGGAGCGCGCGCCCTCGTC
GTGTCGTGACGTCACCCGTTCTGTTGGCTTATAATGCAGGGTGGGGCCACCTGCCGGTAGGTGTGCGGTA
GGCTTTTCTCCGTCGCAGGACGCAGGGTTCGGGCCTAGGGTAGGCTCTCCTGAATCGACAGGCGCCGGAC
CTCTGGTGAGGGGAGGGATAAGTGAGGCGTCAGTTTCTTTGGTCGGTTTTATGTACCTATCTTCTTAAGT
AGCTGAAGCTCCGGTTTTGAACTATGCGCTCGGGGTTGGCGAGTGTGTTTTGTGAAGTTTTTTAGGCACC
TTTTGAAATGTAATCATTTGGGTCAATATGTAATTTTCAGTGTTAGACTTGTAAATTGTCCGCTAAATTC
TGGCCGTTTTTGGCTTTTTTGTTAGACAACATGACCGAGTACAAGCCCACGGTGCGCCTCGCCACCCGCG
ACGACGTCCCCAGGGCCGTACGCACCCTCGCCGCCGCGTTCGCCGACTACCCCGCCACGCGCCACACCGT
CGATCCGGACCGCCACATCGAGCGGGTCACCGAGCTGCAAGAACTCTTCCTCACGCGCGTCGGGCTCGAC
ATCGGCAAGGTGTGGGTCGCGGACGACGGCGCCGCGGTGGCGGTCTGGACCACGCCGGAGAGCGTCGAAG
CGGGGGCGGTGTTCGCCGAGATCGGCCCGCGCATGGCCGAGTTGAGCGGTTCCCGGCTGGCCGCGCAGCA
ACAGATGGAGGGCCTCCTGGCGCCGCACCGGCCCAAGGAGCCCGCGTGGTTCCTGGCCACCGTCGGCGTC
TCGCCCGACCACCAGGGCAAGGGTCTGGGCAGCGCCGTCGTGCTCCCCGGAGTGGAGGCCGCCGAGCGCG
CCGGGGTGCCCGCCTTCCTGGAGACCTCCGCGCCCCGCAACCTCCCCTTCTACGAGCGGCTCGGCTTCAC
CGTCACCGCCGACGTCGAGGTGCCCGAAGGACCGCGCACCTGGTGCATGACCCGCAAGCCCGGTGCCTAG
GCTAGTATGTAAGCCTAGTCTTAGATAATAAAATCGCTATCCATCGAAGATGGATGTGTGTTGGTTTTTT
GTGTGTGTAACGCTAGGCGCGCCTGGTGTACCGAGAACGATCCTCTCAGTGCGAGTCTCGACGATCCATA
TCGTTGCTTGGCAGTCAGCCAGTCGGAATCCAGCTTGGGACCCAGGAAGTCCAATCGTCAGATATTGTAC
TCAAGCCTGGTCACGGCAGCGTACCGATCTGTTTAAACCTAGATATTGATAGTCTGATCGGTCAACGTAT
AATCGAGTCCTAGCTTTTGCAAACATCTATCAAGAGACAGGATCAGCAGGAGGCTTTCGCATGAGTATTC
AACATTTCCGTGTCGCCCTTATTCCCTTTTTTGCGGCATTTTGCCTTCCTGTTTTTGCTCACCCAGAAAC
GCTGGTGAAAGTAAAAGATGCTGAAGATCAGTTGGGTGCGCGAGTGGGTTACATCGAACTGGATCTCAAC
AGCGGTAAGATCCTTGAGAGTTTTCGCCCCGAAGAACGCTTTCCAATGATGAGCACTTTTAAAGTTCTGC
TATGTGGCGCGGTATTATCCCGTATTGACGCCGGGCAAGAGCAACTCGGTCGCCGCATACACTATTCTCA
GAATGACTTGGTTGAGTATTCACCAGTCACAGAAAAGCATCTTACGGATGGCATGACAGTAAGAGAATTA
TGCAGTGCTGCCATAACCATGAGTGATAACACTGCGGCCAACTTACTTCTGACAACGATTGGAGGACCGA
AGGAGCTAACCGCTTTTTTGCACAACATGGGGGATCATGTAACTCGCCTTGATCGTTGGGAACCGGAGCT
GAATGAAGCCATACCAAACGACGAGCGTGACACCACGATGCCTGTAGCAATGGCAACAACCTTGCGTAAA
CTATTAACTGGCGAACTACTTACTCTAGCTTCCCGGCAACAGTTGATAGACTGGATGGAGGCGGATAAAG
TTGCAGGACCACTTCTGCGCTCGGCCCTTCCGGCTGGCTGGTTTATTGCTGATAAATCTGGAGCCGGTGA
GCGTGGGTCTCGCGGTATCATTGCAGCACTGGGGCCAGATGGTAAGCCCTCCCGTATCGTAGTTATCTAC
ACGACGGGGAGTCAGGCAACTATGGATGAACGAAATAGACAGATCGCTGAGATAGGTGCCTCACTGATTA
AGCATTGGTAACCGATTCTAGGTGCATTGGCGCAGAAAAAAATGCCTGATGCGACGCTGCGCGTCTTATA
CTCCCACATATGCCAGATTCAGCAACGGATACGGCTTCCCCAACTTGCCCACTTCCATACGTGTCCTCCT
TACCAGAAATTTATCCTTAAGATCCCGAATCGTTTAAACTCGACTCTGGCTCTATCGAATCTCCGTCGTT
TCGAGCTTACGCGAACAGCCGTGGCGCTCATTTGCTCGTCGGGCATCGAATCTCGTCAGCTATCGTCAGC
TTACCTTTTTGGCAGCGATCGCGGCTCCCGACATCTTGGACCATTAGCTCCACAGGTATCTTCTTCCCTC
TAGTGGTCATAACAGCAGCTTCAGCTACCTCTCAATTCAAAAAACCCCTCAAGACCCGTTTAGAGGCCCC
AAGGGGTTATGCTATCAATCGTTGCGTTACACACACAAAAAACCAACACACATCCATCTTCGATGGATAG
CGATTTTATTATCTAACTGCTGATCGAGTGTAGCCAGATCTAGTAATCAATTACGGGGTCATTAGTTCAT
AGCCCATATATGGAGTTCCGCGTTACATAACTTACGGTAAATGGCCCGCCTGGCTGACCGCCCAACGACC
CCCGCCCATTGACGTCAATAATGACGTATGTTCCCATAGTAACGCCAATAGGGACTTTCCATTGACGTCA
ATGGGTGGAGTATTTACGGTAAACTGCCCACTTGGCAGTACATCAAGTGTATCATATGCCAAGTACGCCC
CCTATTGACGTCAATGACGGTAAATGGCCCGCCTGGCATTATGCCCAGTACATGACCTTATGGGACTTTC
CTACTTGGCAGTACATCTACGTATTAGTCATCGCTATTACCATGCTGATGCGGTTTTGGCAGTACATCAA
TGGGCGTGGATAGCGGTTTGACTCACGGGGATTTCCAAGTCTCCACCCCATTGACGTCAATGGGAGTTTG
TTTTGGCACCAAAATCAACGGGACTTTCCAAAATGTCGTAACAACTCCGCCCCATTGACGCAAATGGGCG
GTAGGCGTGTACGGTGGGAGGTCTATATAAGCAGAGCTGGTTTAGTGAACCGTCAGATCAGATCTTTGTC
GATCCTACCATCCACTC
Features (pLannotate 1.2.2; 19 found; start..end, strand, type, name):
    262..936     +  CDS            mRFP1: mRFP1 is a basic (constitutively fluorescent) red fluorescent protein published in 2002, derived from Discosoma sp.. It is reported to be a somewhat slowly-maturing monomer with low acid sensitivity.
   1070..1191    -  polyA_signal   SV40 poly(A) signal: SV40 polyadenylation signal
   1214..1283    -  CDS            large T antigen (fragment): large T antigen from SV40 (simian virus 40)
   1306..1352    +  terminator     T7 terminator: transcription terminator for bacteriophage T7 RNA polymerase
   1382..1518    +  terminator     rrnG terminator: transcription terminator from the E. coli ribosomal RNA rrnG operon (Albrechtsen et al., 1991)
   1563..1634    +  misc_feature   3' β-globin insulator: insulator downstream of the human β-globin locus (Farrell et al., 2002)
   1860..2448    -  rep_origin     ori: high-copy-number ColE1/pMB1/pBR322/pUC origin of replication
   2620..2684    -  CDS            bla(M) (fragment): β-lactamase lacking the signal sequence; bla(M); allows cytosolic expression of β-lactamase
   2948..4157    +  promoter       UbC promoter: human ubiquitin C promoter
   4161..4758    +  CDS            PuroR (fragment): puromycin N-acetyltransferase; pac from Streptomyces; confers resistance to puromycin
   4787..4835    +  polyA_signal   poly(A) signal: synthetic polyadenylation signal
   5101..5961    +  CDS            AmpR: β-lactamase; bla; confers resistance to ampicillin, carbenicillin, and related antibiotics
   5974..6110    +  terminator     rrnG terminator: transcription terminator from the E. coli ribosomal RNA rrnG operon (Albrechtsen et al., 1991)
   6262..6333    +  misc_feature   5' β-globin insulator: insulator upstream of the human β-globin locus (Farrell et al., 2002)
   6338..6384    -  terminator     T7 terminator: transcription terminator for bacteriophage T7 RNA polymerase
   6402..6450    -  polyA_signal   poly(A) signal: synthetic polyadenylation signal
   6531..6834    +  enhancer       CMV enhancer: human cytomegalovirus immediate early enhancer
   6907..6924    -  promoter       CMV promoter (fragment): human cytomegalovirus (CMV) immediate early promoter
   6987..7038    +  promoter       CMVd2 promoter: truncated human cytomegalovirus (CMV) immediate early promoter that yields moderately reduced expression relative to the full-length promoter
