[The description below was written by a language model from this plasmid's Addgene catalogue record and pLannotate feature annotations shown in this document.]
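Description:
pJPT028-40 Angstrom 12TMD de novo_mRFP1_3x FLAG is a mammalian expression plasmid built on the pTwist CMV Puro backbone. It is maintained in E. coli as a high-copy plasmid through a ColE1/pUC-type origin and selected with ampicillin via a full-length β-lactamase gene. For selection in mammalian cells the backbone carries a separate cassette in which the human ubiquitin C promoter drives puromycin N-acetyltransferase, followed by a synthetic poly(A) signal. Bacterial transcription terminators (rrnG and T7) and short β-globin insulator elements flank the functional units, helping to isolate the expression cassettes from read-through and neighbouring regulatory influence.

The payload is a computationally designed ("de novo") membrane protein, whose name suggests twelve transmembrane domains and a 40 Å dimension. It is fused at its C terminus to the monomeric red fluorescent protein mRFP1 and a 3x FLAG epitope. Expression is driven by the CMV immediate-early enhancer/promoter, annotated here as the enhancer plus truncated promoter fragments, and terminated by an SV40 polyadenylation signal. The automated feature table recognises mRFP1 but not the designed protein or the FLAG tag. The designed coding sequence presumably occupies the unannotated stretch spanning the sequence origin, between the promoter and mRFP1. The catalogue lists the insert species as human, although the name indicates a designed protein.

The stated purpose is simply expression of this protein. The associated publication concerns engineering protein–lipid interactions to improve cargo loading and functional delivery by extracellular vesicles. In that context, the mRFP1 fusion allows fluorescence tracking and the FLAG tag supports antibody-based detection or capture.
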