Addgene plasmid #202510: pJPT028-40 Angstrom 12TMD de novo_mRFP1_3x FLAG
Purpose: Express 40 Angstrom 12TMD de novo protein
Depositing lab: Neha Kamat. Depositing organization: Northwestern University. Publication: Enhancing extracellular vesicle cargo loading and functional delivery by engineering protein-lipid interactions. Peruzzi JA, Gunnels TF, Edelstein HI, Lu P, Baker D, Leonard JN, Kamat NP. Nat Commun. 2024 Jul 4;15(1):5618. doi: 10.1038/s41467-024-49678-z. PubMed 38965227.
Backbone
  Vector backbone: pTwist CMV Puro
  Backbone manufacturer: Twist
  Vector type: Mammalian Expression
Growth in bacteria
  Bacterial resistance: Ampicillin, 100 μg/mL
  Growth temperature: 37°C
  Growth strain: DH5alpha
  Copy number: High Copy
Gene/Insert
  Gene/Insert name: 40 Angstrom 12TMD de novo
  Species: H. sapiens (human)
  Promoter: CMV
  Tag / fusion protein: mRFP1-3x FLAG (C terminal on insert)
  Cloning method: Restriction Enzyme; 5′ cloning site Unknown (unknown if destroyed)
Terms and licenses: Academic/Nonprofit Terms; Industry Terms: Not Available to Industry
Depositor comments: Please visit https://doi.org/10.1101/2023.04.29.538810 for bioRxiv preprint.
How to cite: pJPT028-40 Angstrom 12TMD de novo_mRFP1_3x FLAG was a gift from Neha Kamat (Addgene plasmid # 202510 ; http://n2t.net/addgene:202510 ; RRID:Addgene_202510)
